Addgene plasmid #146236: pAc5.1B-lambdaN-HA-DmSMG6-mut-siRNAres-V5His6_E
Purpose: Insect Expression of DmSMG6-mut-siRNAres
Depositing lab: Elisa Izaurralde. Depositing organization: Max Planck Institute for Developmental Biology. Publication: SMG6 is the catalytic endonuclease that cleaves mRNAs containing nonsense codons in metazoan. Huntzinger E, Kashima I, Fauser M, Saulière J, Izaurralde E. RNA. 2008 Dec . 14(12):2609-17. 10.1261/rna.1386208 PubMed 18974281.
Backbone
  Vector backbone: Unknown
  Vector type: Insect Expression
Growth in bacteria
  Bacterial resistance: Ampicillin, 100 μg/mL
  Growth temperature: 37°C
  Growth strain: DH5alpha
  Copy number: Low Copy
Gene/Insert
  Gene/Insert name: DmSMG6-mut-siRNAres
  Species: D. melanogaster (fly)
  Entrez Gene: Smg6 (a.k.a. CG6369, Dmel\CG6369, dSMG6, SMG6)
  Cloning method: Unknown
Terms and licenses: Academic/Nonprofit Terms; Industry Terms: Not Available to Industry
Depositor comments: Plasmids from this collection were made available to the research community and donated after the lab closed. Please note that the sequence provided by the depositing laboratory may be theoretical/predicted or based on Sanger sequencing results. There may be discrepancies between sequencing results obtained by Addgene and the depositor sequence. If an Addgene verified sequence is not available, please contact before placing your order to request that our lab fully sequence the plasmid.
How to cite: pAc5.1B-lambdaN-HA-DmSMG6-mut-siRNAres-V5His6_E was a gift from Elisa Izaurralde (Addgene plasmid # 146236 ; http://n2t.net/addgene:146236 ; RRID:Addgene_146236)
