[The description below was written by a language model from this plasmid's Addgene catalogue record and pLannotate feature annotations shown in this document.]
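Description:
pAc5.1B-lambdaN-HA-DmSMG6-mut-siRNAres-V5His6_E is an 8.3 kb insect-cell expression plasmid. The catalogue lists the backbone as unknown, but the name and annotated parts point to a pAc5.1-type vector. It is propagated in E. coli through a ColE1/pUC-family origin and selected with ampicillin via the β-lactamase gene and its native promoter. The repository entry lists it as low copy, although the origin is annotated as a high-copy type. Short annotated fragments of a tetracycline resistance gene and of SV40 large T antigen appear to be non-functional backbone remnants. No marker for selection in insect cells is annotated.

Expression is driven by the constitutive Drosophila melanogaster actin 5C promoter and terminated by an SV40 polyadenylation signal. The reading frame begins with a short fragment of the bacteriophage lambda N protein, the peptide that binds boxB RNA hairpins, followed by a single HA epitope (annotated as a fragment of 3xHA). The unannotated stretch of roughly 2.9 kb between the HA and V5 tags corresponds to the insert, D. melanogaster Smg6. A V5 epitope lies downstream, and the name indicates a His6 tag as well, though this is not separately annotated. Whether these C-terminal tags are translated in frame with the insert is not stated.

The "mut" and "siRNAres" labels indicate a mutant SMG6 carrying changes that make it resistant to RNAi knockdown, but the record does not specify the mutations. Such a design suits complementation experiments in cultured Drosophila cells depleted of endogenous SMG6, and the lambdaN peptide would allow tethering of the protein to boxB-containing reporter mRNAs. This fits the associated work on SMG6 as the endonuclease in nonsense-mediated mRNA decay.
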