Features (pLannotate 1.2.2; 10 found; start..end, strand, type, name):
     56..2568    +  promoter       Ac5 promoter: Drosophila melanogaster actin 5C promoter
   2588..2653    +  CDS            N (fragment): REGN_LAMBD - Experimental evidence at protein level: Swiss-Prot protein existence level 1. Plays a role as a transcriptional antitermination factor that allows the virus to initiate its lytic phase. Activates expression of the delayed viral early genes by modifying host RNA polymerase (RNAP) into a form that is resistant to termination signals. This antitermination function requires the host NusA protein which serves to stabilize the interaction between antitermination protein N and host RNA polymerase. From Escherichia phage lambda (Bacteriophage lambda).
   2678..2704    +  CDS            3xHA (fragment): three tandem HA epitope tags
   5606..5647    +  CDS            V5 tag: epitope tag from simian virus 5
   5747..5881    -  polyA_signal   SV40 poly(A) signal: SV40 polyadenylation signal
   5904..5988    -  CDS            large T antigen (fragment): large T antigen from SV40 (simian virus 40)
   5989..6459    +  CDS            TcR (fragment): tetracycline efflux protein; tet; confers resistance to tetracycline
   6503..7091    -  rep_origin     ori: high-copy-number ColE1/pMB1/pBR322/pUC origin of replication
   7262..8122    -  CDS            AmpR: β-lactamase; bla; confers resistance to ampicillin, carbenicillin, and related antibiotics
   8123..8227    -  promoter       AmpR promoter: bla
>Addgene plasmid #146236 | pAc5.1B-lambdaN-HA-DmSMG6-mut-siRNAres-V5His6_E | depositor full sequence | sequence record 288681 | Full Sequence
CTTCAAGGAATTAATTCTATATTCTAAAAACACAAATGATACTTCTAAAAAAAATCATGAATGGCATCAA
CTCTGAATCAAATCTTTGCAGATGCACCTACTTCTCATTTCCACTGTCACATCATTTTTCCAGATCTCGC
TGCCTGTTATGTGGCCCACAAACCAAGACACGTTTTATGGCCATTAAAGCTGGCTGATCGTCGCCAAACA
CCAAATACATATCAATATGTACATTCGAGAAAGAAGCGATCAAAGAAGCGTCTTCGGGCGAGTAGGAGAA
TGCGGAGGAGAAGGAGAACGAGCTGATCTAGTATCTCTCCACAATCCAATGCCAACTGACCAACTGGCCA
TATTCGGAGCAATTTGAAGCCAATTTCCATCGCCTGGCGATCGCTCCATTCTTGGCTATATGTTTTTCAC
CGTTCCCGGGGCCATTTTCAAAGACTCGTCGGTAAGATAAGATTGTGTCACTCGCTGTCTCTCTTCATTT
GTCGAAGAATGCTGAGGAATTTCGCGATGACGTCGGCGAGTATTTTGAAGAATGAGAATAATTTGTATTT
ATACGAAAATCAGTTAGTGGAATTTTCTACAAAAACATGTTATCTATAGATAATTTTGTTGCAAAATATG
TTGACTATGACAAAGATTGTATGTATATACCTTTAATGTATTCTCATTTTCTTATGTATTTATAATGGCA
ATGATGATACTGATGATATTTTAAGATGATGCCAGACCACAGGCTGATTTCTGCGTCTTTTGCCGAACGC
AGTGCATGTGCGGTTGTTGTTTTTTGGAATAGTTTCAATTTTCGGACTGTCCGCTTTGATTTCAGTTTCT
TGGCTTATTCAAAAAGCAAAGTAAAGCCAAAAAAGCGAGATGGCAATACCAAATGCGGCAAAACGGTAGT
GGAAGGAAAGGGGTGCGGGGCAGCGGAAGGAAGGGTGGGGCGGGGCGTGGCGGGGTCTGTGGCTGGGCGC
GACGTCACCGACGTTGGAGCCACTCCTTTGACCATGTGTGCGTGTGTGTATTATTCGTGTCTCGCCACTC
GCCGGTTGTTTTTTTCTTTTTATCTCGCTCTCTCTAGCGCCATCTCGTACGCATGCTCAACGCACCGCAT
GTTGCCGTGTCCTTTATGCGTCATTTTGGCTCGAAATAGGCAATTATTTAAACAAAGATTAGTCAACGAA
AACGCTAAAATAAATAAGTCTACAATATGGTTACTTATTGCCATGTGTGTGCAGCCAACGATAGCAACAA
AAGCAACAACACAGTGGCTTTCCCTCTTTCACTTTTTGTTTGCAAGCGCGTGCGAGCAAGACGGCACGAC
CGGCAAACGCAATTACGCTGACAAAGAGCAGACGAAGTTTTGGCCGAAAAACATCAAGGCGCCTGATACG
AATGCATTTGCAATAACAATTGCGATATTTAATATTGTTTATGAAGCTGTTTGACTTCAAAACACACAAA
AAAAAAAATAAAACAAATTATTTGAAAGAGAATTAGGAATCGGACAGCTTATCGTTACGGGCTAACAGCA
CACCGAGACGAAATAGCTTACCTGACGTCACAGCCTCTGGAAGAACTGCCGCCAAGCAGAGAGAGAGAGA
AAAAGAGGGAGAGCAGCTTAGACCGCATGTGCTTGTGTGTGAGGCGTCTCTCTCTTCGTCTCCTGTTTGC
GCAAACGCATAGACTGCACTGAGAAAATCGATTACCTATTTTTTATGAATGAATATTTGCACTATTACTA
TTCAAAACTATTAAGATAGCAATCACATTCAATAGCCAAATACTATACCACCTGAGCGATGCAACGAAAT
GATCAATTTGAGCAAAAATGCTGCATATTTAGGACGGCATCATTATAGAAATGCTTCTTGCTGTGTACTT
TTCTCTCGTCTGGCAGCTGTTTCGCCGTTATTGTTAAAACCGGCTTAAGTTAGGTGTGTTTTCTACGACT
AGTGATGCCCCTACTAGAAGATGTGTGTTGCACAAATGTCCCTGAATAACCAATTTGAAGTGCAGATAGC
AGTAAACGTAAGCTAATATGAATATTATTTAACTGTAATGTTTTAATATCGCTGGACATTACTAATAAAC
CCACTATAAACACATGTACATATGTATGTTTTGGCATACAATGAGTAGTTGGGGAAAAAATGTGTAAAAG
CACCGTGACCATCACAGCATAAAGATAACCAGCTGAAGTATCGAATATGAGTAACCCCCAAATTGAATCA
CATGCCGCAACTGATAGGACCCATGGAAGTACACTCTTCATGGCGATATACAAGACACACACAAGCACGA
ACACCCAGTTGCGGAGGAAATTCTCCGTAAATGAAAACCCAATCGGCGAACAATTCATACCCATATATGG
TAAAAGTTTTGAACGCGACTTGAGAGCGGAGAGCATTGCGGCTGATAAGGTTTTAGCGCTAAGCGGGCTT
TATAAAACGGGCTGCGGGACCAGTTTTCATATCACTACCGTTTGAGTTCTTGTGCTGTGTGGATACTCCT
CCCGACACAAAGCCGCTCCATCAGCCAGCAGTCGTCTAATCCAGAGACCCCGGATCGGGGTACCAACATG
GACGCACAAACACGACGACGTGAGCGTCGCGCTGAGAAACAAGCTCAATGGAAAGCTGCAAACGGTGGAT
CTCCTCCACATATGGCTTACCCATACGATGTTCCAGATTACGCTCCTCCAAGCTTGAATTCTATGAGTCG
AAAGGGAACACGAGAACAAAATGATATATCGCTGATAATTGGGACGCTGCCGAAACGCCTGCAGAACAAA
ATCGCGGCCAGCTGCAGCCACGCAGCAGCAGCGGCAACAACAACAAAGGCGTTGGAGACGGAAAACGCTG
AGAATGCGGAGCCCGTGGCTACGACAGCAAATGCTTCAAGGCCAGTCGAAATCCTGAGCAATGCTAGCAC
AGGAGGAGGCAAACCCGATGCCCAGTCAAAGCAACCCGTTTTGGATACCAGCGGGAAAATGGCGTGGGAG
GGCGGGATTCCAGGCATCCTGCGCGTGACCACCTCGGTGGCGGGCGATGTTAACAGGAACGGACAGGGTC
AGGGCAAGAACAAGAGCGGTAACAGTGCTCGGCGCAGGGGTCGCAAGGACAAGGAGCACGCTACGCAGTC
GCCAGTGACGCGCACGCGCTTGACCACCGAGCATCCGGATTGGTTTGAGCCGCTGTTGGGTCTGCCCCAT
GCCAAGAATATAGTCCATCTGTACGATCAGCTCATGGTCCTCAATCAGAGGAATCTCATACTGATAAACT
GGAAGAACTTCTGCTACATTCACGACCAGCTGCAGGACGCTTTCAAGCAACTTCTTTTGGAGCAACTTAA
GTTCGTGTGCGAGCACAAGGTTGATGTCTTCTTTTGGAAACTACTCTTCTACAATGTGCGGAATTACTTG
AAGCGCCAGCAAACGGACCAGGCGCACACACATACGCTCCTTCTCATCGAGCAAGCTATCAAGTTTTACC
GCATGCTCTACGACAAGCTGATGGCCAAGTGCGTGGCATCGTCGCGCTGTGACAGCGCACTTAAAGTGGT
GGCCCAGAGGCTGCTCATCTGTTTGGGCGATCTGACGCGCTACCGGGTTAACCATGTCAAGGCCACAGAT
TACATGGAGGCGGCCAGGTACTATCAGAGGGCGCAGGAACTGGTACCTGGCAACGGGGCACCTTTCAACC
AGCTGGCGGTCATTTCCATTTATCACCACAAGCGCTTCGATGCAGTTTATTACTATGTCCGCAGCTTGTT
GACTTCGAACTCTATCCAATCTGCCAAGGAAAGCCTGCTGGATTTGTTCGACGAGATTCGGCGTAAGTAC
GAGGAGACCGAGATGAAGCAATCTCCCATGCACTATGCAGCTGGATCGAAGAATCAAAAGTCGAAGCAGA
TGCGCAAGGAGGTATGGATCTATCCGGATGGGATCAGACGCCTACATCGCACCGATGACAAGGGCAACAA
GGCGAAGGGCAACAAGGCCACTATGGCAGAGGTCAATCGTTACGAGGAGATGCCGCCGGAGGAGATTCTT
CCTCGCATTGTTTCCCTTTATCTGTACTTATTAGGCAAACTCTACACCGGCACAGATGTGGACTCGTTAT
ACCCGTTGCTAAGGAAACTGCAAATCCAAATAGGCGTCGCTTTAAGGCACGAAAACCTGTTGTCACGCTC
CAAACTGCTGAAAATAGTAGCACTCAACTTGTTCGTCGTCGAGCACAACAAACCCAAAACGTCACGCCGC
GAGATGCGTTATCACAGCTTCAATTTTGCCAACTCATTCTTTGGACTCATGATGAAGAAAACGAACCAGC
TGCTGGCTGGTTTTGTAGAGGATTCTACAAATGTCCAGTGTCTCCCAGAAGAAGACTTTGCGACTGTGAA
CACATACCTACAGTTCGTGAATGTTTATGTACGTTGGTTGAGCATCAGTTTGGACGTGTGGGAACCCGTC
AGATCGGAAGAACACTCTTTCATCGATTGCTGGGCTGAGCTAACAATCCTTTTTGAGTACATTGAATGCT
TAATGGGGAAGCACAAACTTGAGAAAAACGAAATACTGTTGGATGAGGATGTGGCCCTTAGAGGTTTCAC
TCCGTTGGGTCGTGAAACGCTGAGCATGGACTATCTCAAAAGAGGATCCGAACGTCTTCAGTTTTTCGAA
CGTGTTCGTAGGATTGGTCAGTTCCAGGAATACTACGTCCAGCATCAAGAGGCTCTCCAGCAGCCGTTGG
AATCAAGCTTCACTGTCGAGCACCTAAACGCAGCGATGAAGAACGCATTGGAAAACTATGATGCTGAAAG
TTGTGGTCTTGCGGCGAACGTTTCAAAGATTCAATGTAAAGCCGTTGAGGAATTGTTGTGTCGTTCAACT
GATTCCGATGTTTCCGAGCTGTGCAAGCTGAAGAAAGAGCTTGAGGCCAAGGCTAGGGTTAAGCAGATAT
GCACCAGCAAGTTGGAGGACATTCTCAAGTTCGTGGACACGAAAATATACATCGAGGTGCGACCGCGCTA
TCTTCTACCGGATACCAACTGCTTTATCGACTGCCTTGAAGACTTTGAAAAACTGTCCACGGAGTTTAAA
CGCTACACACTTATTATACCACTGACAGTGGTTAAGGAACTGGATGGCCTCTCCAAGGGCGTTAAGTTGG
ACTCGTACCGCAGTTCGAAGCAGACGCAGCGCATCCACCACTTTGACGAGGTGTCGTCGCGGGCCAAAAA
GTCGTTAGAGTTCATCAAGTCGGCCAAAGGCAATGTGAAATGTGCTACCACAAAGGGCTCGTTTGTCAAT
GCATCGGTGTTTGCCCTAGTTGAGGAGGAATATTTGTCCAATAACGACAAGATTCTGGCAACGGCAATGG
CTGTCTCGAAAACGGCAAAAACCGAACAATGCACAGCAGATGGCAAGTGTTTCATTCAAACGGAATTGGT
GCTCATTACAACCAATCGTAATCTGCGTGTGAAGGCTCTTTCTCGCAATTTGGCCGTCAGCGCGTTGGAT
GAGTTTCTGCAATGGGCCAAGGATTGCCGCGAATCAACCGGCGGCCGCTCGAGTCTAGAGGGCCCGCGGT
TCGAAGGTAAGCCTATCCCTAACCCTCTCCTCGGTCTCGATTCTACGCGTACCGGTCATCATCACCATCA
CCATTGAGTTTAAACCCGCTGATCAGCCTCGACTGTGCCTTCTAAGGCCTGAGCTCGCTGATCAGCCTCG
ATCGAGGATCCAGACATGATAAGATACATTGATGAGTTTGGACAAACCACAACTAGAATGCAGTGAAAAA
AATGCTTTATTTGTGAAATTTGTGATGCTATTGCTTTATTTGTAACCATTATAAGCTGCAATAAACAAGT
TAACAACAACAATTGCATTCATTTTATGTTTCAGGTTCAGGGGGAGGTGTGGGAGGTTTTTTAAAGCAAG
TAAAACCTCTACAAATGTGGTATGGCTGATTATGATCAGTCGACCGATGCCCTTGAGAGCCTTCAACCCA
GTCAGCTCCTTCCGGTGGGCGCGGGGCATGACTATCGTCGCCGCACTTATGACTGTCTTCTTTATCATGC
AACTCGTAGGACAGGTGCCGGCAGCGCTCTGGGTCATTTTCGGCGAGGACCGCTTTCGCTGGAGCGCGAC
GATGATCGGCCTGTCGCTTGCGGTATTCGGAATCTTGCACGCCCTCGCTCAAGCCTTCGTCACTGGTCCC
GCCACCAAACGTTTCGGCGAGAAGCAGGCCATTATCGCCGGCATGGCGGCCGACGCGCTGGGCTACGTCT
TGCTGGCGTTCGCGACGCGAGGCTGGATGGCCTTCCCCATTATGATTCTTCTCGCTTCCGGCGGCATCGG
GATGCCCGCGTTGCAGGCCATGCTGTCCAGGCAGGTAGATGACGACCATCAGGGACAGCTTCAAGGATCG
CTCGCGGCTCTTACCAGCCAGCAAAAGGCCAGGAACCGTAAAAAGGCCGCGTTGCTGGCGTTTTTCCATA
GGCTCCGCCCCCCTGACGAGCATCACAAAAATCGACGCTCAAGTCAGAGGTGGCGAAACCCGACAGGACT
ATAAAGATACCAGGCGTTTCCCCCTGGAAGCTCCCTCGTGCGCTCTCCTGTTCCGACCCTGCCGCTTACC
GGATACCTGTCCGCCTTTCTCCCTTCGGGAAGCGTGGCGCTTTCTCAATGCTCACGCTGTAGGTATCTCA
GTTCGGTGTAGGTCGTTCGCTCCAAGCTGGGCTGTGTGCACGAACCCCCCGTTCAGCCCGACCGCTGCGC
CTTATCCGGTAACTATCGTCTTGAGTCCAACCCGGTAAGACACGACTTATCGCCACTGGCAGCAGCCACT
GGTAACAGGATTAGCAGAGCGAGGTATGTAGGCGGTGCTACAGAGTTCTTGAAGTGGTGGCCTAACTACG
GCTACACTAGAAGGACAGTATTTGGTATCTGCGCTCTGCTGAAGCCAGTTACCTTCGGAAAAAGAGTTGG
TAGCTCTTGATCCGGCAAACAAACCACCGCTGGTAGCGGTGGTTTTTTTGTTTGCAAGCAGCAGATTACG
CGCAGAAAAAAAGGATCTCAAGAAGATCCTTTGATCTTTTCTACGGGGTCTGACGCTCAGTGGAACGAAA
ACTCACGTTAAGGGATTTTGGTCATGAGATTATCAAAAAGGATCTTCACCTAGATCCTTTTAAATTAAAA
ATGAAGTTTTAAATCAATCTAAAGTATATATGAGTAAACTTGGTCTGACAGTTACCAATGCTTAATCAGT
GAGGCACCTATCTCAGCGATCTGTCTATTTCGTTCATCCATAGTTGCCTGACTCCCCGTCGTGTAGATAA
CTACGATACGGGAGGGCTTACCATCTGGCCCCAGTGCTGCAATGATACCGCGAGACCCACGCTCACCGGC
TCCAGATTTATCAGCAATAAACCAGCCAGCCGGAAGGGCCGAGCGCAGAAGTGGTCCTGCAACTTTATCC
GCCTCCATCCAGTCTATTAATTGTTGCCGGGAAGCTAGAGTAAGTAGTTCGCCAGTTAATAGTTTGCGCA
ACGTTGTTGCCATTGCTGCAGGCATCGTGGTGTCACGCTCGTCGTTTGGTATGGCTTCATTCAGCTCCGG
TTCCCAACGATCAAGGCGAGTTACATGATCCCCCATGTTGTGCAAAAAAGCGGTTAGCTCCTTCGGTCCT
CCGATCGTTGTCAGAAGTAAGTTGGCCGCAGTGTTATCACTCATGGTTATGGCAGCACTGCATAATTCTC
TTACTGTCATGCCATCCGTAAGATGCTTTTCTGTGACTGGTGAGTACTCAACCAAGTCATTCTGAGAATA
GTGTATGCGGCGACCGAGTTGCTCTTGCCCGGCGTCAACACGGGATAATACCGCGCCACATAGCAGAACT
TTAAAAGTGCTCATCATTGGAAAACGTTCTTCGGGGCGAAAACTCTCAAGGATCTTACCGCTGTTGAGAT
CCAGTTCGATGTAACCCACTCGTGCACCCAACTGATCTTCAGCATCTTTTACTTTCACCAGCGTTTCTGG
GTGAGCAAAAACAGGAAGGCAAAATGCCGCAAAAAAGGGAATAAGGGCGACACGGAAATGTTGAATACTC
ATACTCTTCCTTTTTCAATATTATTGAAGCATTTATCAGGGTTATTGTCTCATGAGCGGATACATATTTG
AATGTATTTAGAAAAATAAACAAATAGGGGTTCCGCGCACATTTCCCCGAAAAGTGCCACCTGACGTCTA
AGAAACCATTATTATCATGACATTAACCTATAAAAATAGGCGTATCACGAGGCCCTTTCGT
